>Addgene plasmid #173954 | pGL3-noSV40-humanEC1.35_S1 | addgene full sequence | sequence record 341709 | Addgene NGS Result
GGTACCTGGGATGAGAGAGAAAGGGCTGTTTTGTCTCTCAAGGAATTGCTAAACCAGATGTTGAAAAGGG
AGGAGAGATTTTTAAATTTTAGTTGAAAAGCAGTATCCAATGAATTAAAAACTGATACCCAATCAGTAAC
AATGCCTCCAGCCACATAGCTTTGGGCACTTCTGAGTCCACCTCTGGCCACTTCTTTACTCCTCCATGAA
GTGACTTTTCCAGGTCACTTCTTGTTGTATATTTGTGGAGGATTTCTACTAGAAGCGTGCAGATCACCAT
CTGCTCCACAGATCAAAGGCATCCATCTCCTAAGTTCCCCACTGAAACAAGGGTTAATGTTGGAAAATTT
AATTCAGTGAATGCCACTCATAAAAATGAATTGCAGATTTTAATGAACCTTAATTTTCAAAGGAATTTAT
TCTATGATATTTAGCTAAAAATAAAAATACAATAATATAATGGTATAATTAGTTTTCTTAAATTAGTATA
TTTTCTGTTTGGTGCCTGATAGAGGGAAAAATGGCATTGTTGTACTTCGAAGACGTTTTTCTTCATTCTG
TCTTAGCAGGCAAACTTTTTTTTTTTTAAATAGTATTTACACATAATGAAATGGTTATAAAAAATCTAAG
CTTATTTTCAACACGTAAAGAGATGTTTCTGAGTGATGTTTGTGTGTTGTAAATTTAAGCAACCTTTCCT
TAACTTTGAAATTTTTCAAACTTTGTATCTTTGAAAGATTTATGTTAAAAGCTGAAAACATCAAAATTAA
GAAGCCGAACCCCCAAATTTCTGATTTTTAAGATGGAAAGCCATCTGAACTTTTACAGGATTCCAACAGG
GGGCAGTGAAATTCCACAGATGAACTTGATGGCTGTGCTGAAAAATAGATGCCCAGAATGTAAATCTCTG
AAGAGAAATATGTCTTAACACAGCTACCTCAGGAAAGGGGGAATTATTGCACTTAATTAAAGTGTATTGA
CACCATATGTGGCCCCACCTCTCCCACTCCCCTTTTTGGATTCATTAAGAATTAAAAAAAAAAATCAGAA
ACTAGTAAAGGCAATATTCCTATAGAGCCTGTGACTTAACCCTTAATCATTAATCCTACAAAAATTACAC
TTAAACAAAAAGCTAGTTGGTAAACAGAAACCTTTCAAATTAGACAATTTATGTTCATTATCTCTATAAC
TCAAAGGAATGTCATTGGAGAGCTCTTACGCGTGCTAGCCCGGGCTCGAGATCTGCGATCTGCATCTCAA
TTAGTCAGCAACCATAGTCCCGCCCCTAACTCCGCCCATCCCGCCCCTAACTCCGCCCAGTTCCGCCCAT
TCTCCGCCCCATCGCTGACTAATTTTTTTTATTTATGCAGAGGCCGAGGCCGCCTCGGCCTCTGAGCTAT
TCCAGAAGTAGTGAGGAGGCTTTTTTGGAGGCCTAGGCTTTTGCAAAAAGCTTGGCATTCCGGTACTGTT
GGTAAAGCCACCATGGAAGACGCCAAAAACATAAAGAAAGGCCCGGCGCCATTCTATCCGCTGGAAGATG
GAACCGCTGGAGAGCAACTGCATAAGGCTATGAAGAGATACGCCCTGGTTCCTGGAACAATTGCTTTTAC
AGATGCACATATCGAGGTGGACATCACTTACGCTGAGTACTTCGAAATGTCCGTTCGGTTGGCAGAAGCT
ATGAAACGATATGGGCTGAATACAAATCACAGAATCGTCGTATGCAGTGAAAACTCTCTTCAATTCTTTA
TGCCGGTGTTGGGCGCGTTATTTATCGGAGTTGCAGTTGCGCCCGCGAACGACATTTATAATGAACGTGA
ATTGCTCAACAGTATGGGCATTTCGCAGCCTACCGTGGTGTTCGTTTCCAAAAAGGGGTTGCAAAAAATT
TTGAACGTGCAAAAAAAGCTCCCAATCATCCAAAAAATTATTATCATGGATTCTAAAACGGATTACCAGG
GATTTCAGTCGATGTACACGTTCGTCACATCTCATCTACCTCCCGGTTTTAATGAATACGATTTTGTGCC
AGAGTCCTTCGATAGGGACAAGACAATTGCACTGATCATGAACTCCTCTGGATCTACTGGTCTGCCTAAA
GGTGTCGCTCTGCCTCATAGAACTGCCTGCGTGAGATTCTCGCATGCCAGAGATCCTATTTTTGGCAATC
AAATCATTCCGGATACTGCGATTTTAAGTGTTGTTCCATTCCATCACGGTTTTGGAATGTTTACTACACT
CGGATATTTGATATGTGGATTTCGAGTCGTCTTAATGTATAGATTTGAAGAAGAGCTGTTTCTGAGGAGC
CTTCAGGATTACAAGATTCAAAGTGCGCTGCTGGTGCCAACCCTATTCTCCTTCTTCGCCAAAAGCACTC
TGATTGACAAATACGATTTATCTAATTTACACGAAATTGCTTCTGGTGGCGCTCCCCTCTCTAAGGAAGT
CGGGGAAGCGGTTGCCAAGAGGTTCCATCTGCCAGGTATCAGGCAAGGATATGGGCTCACTGAGACTACA
TCAGCTATTCTGATTACACCCGAGGGGGATGATAAACCGGGCGCGGTCGGTAAAGTTGTTCCATTTTTTG
AAGCGAAGGTTGTGGATCTGGATACCGGGAAAACGCTGGGCGTTAATCAAAGAGGCGAACTGTGTGTGAG
AGGTCCTATGATTATGTCCGGTTATGTAAACAATCCGGAAGCGACCAACGCCTTGATTGACAAGGATGGA
TGGCTACATTCTGGAGACATAGCTTACTGGGACGAAGACGAACACTTCTTCATCGTTGACCGCCTGAAGT
CTCTGATTAAGTACAAAGGCTATCAGGTGGCTCCCGCTGAATTGGAATCCATCTTGCTCCAACACCCCAA
CATCTTCGACGCAGGTGTCGCAGGTCTTCCCGACGATGACGCCGGTGAACTTCCCGCCGCCGTTGTTGTT
TTGGAGCACGGAAAGACGATGACGGAAAAAGAGATCGTGGATTACGTCGCCAGTCAAGTAACAACCGCGA
AAAAGTTGCGCGGAGGAGTTGTGTTTGTGGACGAAGTACCGAAAGGTCTTACCGGAAAACTCGACGCAAG
AAAAATCAGAGAGATCCTCATAAAGGCCAAGAAGGGCGGAAAGATCGCCGTGTAATTCTAGAGTCGGGGC
GGCCGGCCGCTTCGAGCAGACATGATAAGATACATTGATGAGTTTGGACAAACCACAACTAGAATGCAGT
GAAAAAAATGCTTTATTTGTGAAATTTGTGATGCTATTGCTTTATTTGTAACCATTATAAGCTGCAATAA
ACAAGTTAACAACAACAATTGCATTCATTTTATGTTTCAGGTTCAGGGGGAGGTGTGGGAGGTTTTTTAA
AGCAAGTAAAACCTCTACAAATGTGGTAAAATCGATAAGGATCTGGATCCGTCGACCGATGCCCTTGAGA
GCCTTCAACCCAGTCAGCTCCTTCCGGTGGGCGCGGGGCATGACTATCGTCGCCGCACTTATGACTGTCT
TCTTTATCATGCAACTCGTAGGACAGGTGCCGGCAGCGCTCTTCCGCTTCCTCGCTCACTGACTCGCTGC
GCTCGGTCGTTCGGCTGCGGCGAGCGGTATCAGCTCACTCAAAGGCGGTAATACGGTTATCCACAGAATC
AGGGGATAACGCAGGAAAGAACATGTGAGCAAAAGGCCAGCAAAAGGCCAGGAACCGTAAAAAGGCCGCG
TTGCTGGCGTTTTTCCATAGGCTCCGCCCCCCTGACGAGCATCACAAAAATCGACGCTCAAGTCAGAGGT
GGCGAAACCCGACAGGACTATAAAGATACCAGGCGTTTCCCCCTGGAAGCTCCCTCGTGCGCTCTCCTGT
TCCGACCCTGCCGCTTACCGGATACCTGTCCGCCTTTCTCCCTTCGGGAAGCGTGGCGCTTTCTCATAGC
TCACGCTGTAGGTATCTCAGTTCGGTGTAGGTCGTTCGCTCCAAGCTGGGCTGTGTGCACGAACCCCCCG
TTCAGCCCGACCGCTGCGCCTTATCCGGTAACTATCGTCTTGAGTCCAACCCGGTAAGACACGACTTATC
GCCACTGGCAGCAGCCACTGGTAACAGGATTAGCAGAGCGAGGTATGTAGGCGGTGCTACAGAGTTCTTG
AAGTGGTGGCCTAACTACGGCTACACTAGAAGAACAGTATTTGGTATCTGCGCTCTGCTGAAGCCAGTTA
CCTTCGGAAAAAGAGTTGGTAGCTCTTGATCCGGCAAACAAACCACCGCTGGTAGCGGTGGTTTTTTTGT
TTGCAAGCAGCAGATTACGCGCAGAAAAAAAGGATCTCAAGAAGATCCTTTGATCTTTTCTACGGGGTCT
GACGCTCAGTGGAACGAAAACTCACGTTAAGGGATTTTGGTCATGAGATTATCAAAAAGGATCTTCACCT
AGATCCTTTTAAATTAAAAATGAAGTTTTAAATCAATCTAAAGTATATATGAGTAAACTTGGTCTGACAG
TTACCAATGCTTAATCAGTGAGGCACCTATCTCAGCGATCTGTCTATTTCGTTCATCCATAGTTGCCTGA
CTCCCCGTCGTGTAGATAACTACGATACGGGAGGGCTTACCATCTGGCCCCAGTGCTGCAATGATACCGC
GAGACCCACGCTCACCGGCTCCAGATTTATCAGCAATAAACCAGCCAGCCGGAAGGGCCGAGCGCAGAAG
TGGTCCTGCAACTTTATCCGCCTCCATCCAGTCTATTAATTGTTGCCGGGAAGCTAGAGTAAGTAGTTCG
CCAGTTAATAGTTTGCGCAACGTTGTTGCCATTGCTACAGGCATCGTGGTGTCACGCTCGTCGTTTGGTA
TGGCTTCATTCAGCTCCGGTTCCCAACGATCAAGGCGAGTTACATGATCCCCCATGTTGTGCAAAAAAGC
GGTTAGCTCCTTCGGTCCTCCGATCGTTGTCAGAAGTAAGTTGGCCGCAGTGTTATCACTCATGGTTATG
GCAGCACTGCATAATTCTCTTACTGTCATGCCATCCGTAAGATGCTTTTCTGTGACTGGTGAGTACTCAA
CCAAGTCATTCTGAGAATAGTGTATGCGGCGACCGAGTTGCTCTTGCCCGGCGTCAATACGGGATAATAC
CGCGCCACATAGCAGAACTTTAAAAGTGCTCATCATTGGAAAACGTTCTTCGGGGCGAAAACTCTCAAGG
ATCTTACCGCTGTTGAGATCCAGTTCGATGTAACCCACTCGTGCACCCAACTGATCTTCAGCATCTTTTA
CTTTCACCAGCGTTTCTGGGTGAGCAAAAACAGGAAGGCAAAATGCCGCAAAAAAGGGAATAAGGGCGAC
ACGGAAATGTTGAATACTCATACTCTTCCTTTTTCAATATTATTGAAGCATTTATCAGGGTTATTGTCTC
ATGAGCGGATACATATTTGAATGTATTTAGAAAAATAAACAAATAGGGGTTCCGCGCACATTTCCCCGAA
AAGTGCCACCTG
[124 nt withheld, positions 5473-5596]
C
[91 nt withheld, positions 5598-5688]
A
[49 nt withheld, positions 5690-5738]
CCTTTGACGTTGGAGTCCACGTTCTTT
[37 nt withheld, positions 5766-5802]
ACCCTATCTCGGTCTATTCTTTTGATTTATAAGGGATTTTGCCGATTTCGGCCTATTGGTTAAAAAATGA
GCTGATTTAACAAAAATTTAACGCGAATTTTAACAAAATATTAACGCTTACAATTTGCCATTCGCCATTC
AGGCTGCGCAACTGTTGGGAAGGGCGATCGGTGCGGGCCTCTTCGCTATTACGCCAGCCCAAGCTACCAT
GATAAGTAAGTAATATTAAGGTACGGGAGGTACTTGGAGCGGCCGCAATAAAATATCTTTATTTTCATTA
CATCTGTGTGTTGGTTTTTTGTGTGAATCGATAGTACTAACATACGCTCTCCATCAAAACAAAACGAAAC
AAAACAAACTAGCAAAATAGGCTGTCCCCAGTGCAAGTGCAGGTGCCAGAACATTTCTCTATCGATA
Features (pLannotate 1.2.2; 12 found; start..end, strand, type, name):
   1251..1447    +  promoter       SV40 promoter: SV40 early promoter
   1483..3135    +  CDS            luciferase: firefly luciferase; luc+; enhanced luc+ version of the luciferase gene
   3176..3297    -  polyA_signal   SV40 poly(A) signal: SV40 polyadenylation signal
   3320..3388    -  CDS            large T antigen (fragment): large T antigen from SV40 (simian virus 40)
   3410..3542    +  CDS            TcR (fragment): tetracycline efflux protein; tet; confers resistance to tetracycline
   3722..4310    -  rep_origin     ori: high-copy-number ColE1/pMB1/pBR322/pUC origin of replication
   4481..5341    -  CDS            AmpR: β-lactamase; bla; confers resistance to ampicillin, carbenicillin, and related antibiotics
   5342..5446    -  promoter       AmpR promoter: bla
   5473..5901    +  rep_origin     f1 ori (sequence partly withheld): f1 bacteriophage origin of replication; arrow indicates direction of (+) strand synthesis
   5933..6000    -  CDS            lacZα (fragment): LacZα fragment of β-galactosidase; lacZ fragment
   6059..6107    +  polyA_signal   poly(A) signal: synthetic polyadenylation signal
   6121..6212    +  misc_feature   pause site: RNA polymerase II transcriptional pause signal from the human α2 globin gene
