[The description below was written by a language model from this plasmid's Addgene catalogue record and pLannotate feature annotations shown in this document.]
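Description:
pGL3-noSV40-humanEC1.35_S1 is a firefly luciferase enhancer reporter plasmid built on the Promega pGL3-Promoter backbone and intended for transfection into mammalian cells. It is propagated in E. coli as a high-copy plasmid through a ColE1/pUC-type origin and selected with ampicillin via the β-lactamase gene and its native promoter. An f1 phage origin is also present. Short annotated fragments of lacZα, a tetracycline resistance gene and SV40 large T antigen appear to be backbone remnants rather than functional genes.

The insert is a roughly 1.2 kb human genomic fragment, enhancer region 1 (S1) from the SOX9 enhancer cluster EC1.35, recorded as unmutated. It is not annotated in the feature table, but the unannotated stretch upstream of the SV40 early promoter matches its size, which suggests it sits immediately 5′ of the promoter. The exact cloning sites are not recorded. The SV40 promoter, which has only weak basal activity without an enhancer, drives the luc+ firefly luciferase coding sequence, followed by an SV40 polyadenylation signal. Upstream of the insert region, a synthetic poly(A) signal and an RNA polymerase II transcriptional pause site from the human α2 globin gene limit read-through transcription from the backbone, keeping background signal low. Although the name includes "noSV40", both the catalogue entry and the sequence annotation show an SV40 promoter. The record does not explain what the name refers to.

Luciferase output above that of an insert-free control reports the enhancer activity of the cloned fragment. The associated publication concerns long-range SOX9 enhancers in human neural crest and craniofacial disease, consistent with use of this plasmid to test the S1 subregion in that setting.
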