Addgene plasmid #173954: pGL3-noSV40-humanEC1.35_S1
Purpose: Firefly luciferase enhancer reporter plasmid.
Depositing lab: Joanna Wysocka. Depositing organization: Stanford University. Publication: Loss of Extreme Long-Range Enhancers in Human Neural Crest Drives a Craniofacial Disorder. Long HK, Osterwalder M, Welsh IC, Hansen K, Davies JOJ, Liu YE, Koska M, Adams AT, Aho R, Arora N, Ikeda K, Williams RM, Sauka-Spengler T, Porteus MH, Mohun T, Dickel DE, Swigut T, Hughes JR, Higgs DR, Visel A, Selleri L, Wysocka J. Cell Stem Cell. 2020 Nov 5;27(5):765-783.e14. doi: 10.1016/j.stem.2020.09.001. Epub 2020 Sep 28. PubMed 32991838.
Backbone
  Vector backbone: pGL3-Promoter, GenBank: U47298.2
  Backbone manufacturer: Promega
  Backbone size w/o insert (bp): 5016
  Vector type: Luciferase
Growth in bacteria
  Bacterial resistance: Ampicillin, 100 μg/mL
  Growth temperature: 37°C
  Growth strain: DH5alpha
  Copy number: High Copy
Gene/Insert
  Gene/Insert name: Enhancer region 1 (S1) from SOX9 enhancer cluster EC1.35
  Species: H. sapiens (human)
  Insert size (bp): 1202
  Mutation: None
  Promoter: SV40 promoter
  Cloning method: Restriction Enzyme; 5′ cloning site unknown (unknown if destroyed)
  Sequencing primers: 5′ CGCTCTCCATCAAAACAAAACG; 3′ GAGTTAGGGGCGGGATGG
Terms and licenses: Academic/Nonprofit Terms; Industry Terms: Not Available to Industry
How to cite: pGL3-noSV40-humanEC1.35_S1 was a gift from Joanna Wysocka (Addgene plasmid # 173954 ; http://n2t.net/addgene:173954 ; RRID:Addgene_173954)
