>Addgene plasmid #173954 | pGL3-noSV40-humanEC1.35_S1 | depositor partial sequence | sequence record 337408 | S1
TGGGATGAGAGAGAAAGGGCTGTTTTGTCTCTCAAGGAATTGCTAAACCAGATGTTGAAAAGGGAGGAGA
GATTTTTAAATTTTAGTTGAAAAGCAGTATCCAATGAATTAAAAACTGATACCCAATCAGTAACAATGCC
TCCAGCCACATAGCTTTGGGCACTTCTGAGTCCACCTCTGGCCACTTCTTTACTCCTCCATGAAGTGACT
TTTCCAGGTCACTTCTTGTTGTATATTTGTGGAGGATTTCTACTAGAAGCGTGCAGATCACCATCTGCTC
CACAGATCAAAGGCATCCATCTCCTAAGTTCCCCACTGAAACAAGGGTTAATGTTGGAAAATTTAATTCA
GTGAATGCCACTCATAAAAATGAATTGCAGATTTTAATGAACCTTAATTTTCAAAGGAATTTATTCTATG
ATATTTAGCTAAAAATAAAAATACAATAATATAATGGTATAATTAGTTTTCTTAAATTAGTATATTTTCT
GTTTGGTGCCTGATAGAGGGAAAAATGGCATTGTTGTACTTCGAAGACGTTTTTCTTCATTCTGTCTTAG
CAGGCAAACTTTTTTTTTTTTAAATAGTATTTACACATAATGAAATGGTTATAAAAAATCTAAGCTTATT
TTCAACACGTAAAGAGATGTTTCTGAGTGATGTTTGTGTGTTGTAAATTTAAGCAACCTTTCCTTAACTT
TGAAATTTTTCAAACTTTGTATCTTTGAAAGATTTATGTTAAAAGCTGAAAACATCAAAATTAAGAAGCC
GAACCCCCAAATTTCTGATTTTTAAGATGGAAAGCCATCTGAACTTTTACAGGATTCCAACAGGGGGCAG
TGAAATTCCACAGATGAACTTGATGGCTGTGCTGAAAAATAGATGCCCAGAATGTAAATCTCTGAAGAGA
AATATGTCTTAACACAGCTACCTCAGGAAAGGGGGAATTATTGCACTTAATTAAAGTGTATTGACACCAT
ATGTGGCCCCACCTCTCCCACTCCCCTTTTTGGATTCATTAAGAATTAAAAAAAAAAATCAGAAACTAGT
AAAGGCAATATTCCTATAGAGCCTGTGACTTAACCCTTAATCATTAATCCTACAAAAATTACACTTAAAC
AAAAAGCTAGTTGGTAAACAGAAACCTTTCAAATTAGACAATTTATGTTCATTATCTCTATAACTCAAAG
GAATGTCATTGGA
